Addgene plasmid #81031: pTriEx-mCherry-LOV2 C450A
Purpose: Mammalian expression of the dark state of LOV2
Depositing lab: Klaus Hahn. Depositing organization: University of North Carolina at Chapel Hill. Publication: LOVTRAP: an optogenetic system for photoinduced protein dissociation. Wang H, Vilela M, Winkler A, Tarnawski M, Schlichting I, Yumerefendi H, Kuhlman B, Liu R, Danuser G, Hahn KM. Nat Methods. 2016 Jul 18. doi: 10.1038/nmeth.3926. PubMed 27427858.
Backbone
  Vector backbone: pTriEx
  Backbone size w/o insert (bp): 5040
  Total vector size (bp): 6000
  Vector type: Mammalian Expression, Bacterial Expression, Insect Expression
Growth in bacteria
  Bacterial resistance: Ampicillin, 100 μg/mL
  Growth temperature: 37°C
  Growth strain: DH5alpha
  Copy number: High Copy
Gene/Insert
  Gene/Insert name: LOV2
  Species: Synthetic
  Insert size (bp): 432
  Mutation: C450A
  Tag / fusion protein: mCherry (N terminal on insert)
  Cloning method: Unknown
  Sequencing primers: 5′ aagtatcgggccctttgtgc; 3′ GGCAGCCTGCACCTGAGGTTAATCAC
Terms and licenses: Academic/Nonprofit Terms; Industry Terms: Not Available to Industry
How to cite: pTriEx-mCherry-LOV2 C450A was a gift from Klaus Hahn (Addgene plasmid # 81031 ; http://n2t.net/addgene:81031 ; RRID:Addgene_81031)
