[The description below was written by a language model from this plasmid's Addgene catalogue record and pLannotate feature annotations shown in this document.]
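Description:
pTriEx-mCherry-LOV2 C450A is a multi-host expression plasmid built on the pTriEx backbone, which is designed to drive the same open reading frame in mammalian, bacterial and insect cells. It is maintained in E. coli through a high-copy ColE1/pUC-type origin and selected with ampicillin via the β-lactamase gene. Upstream of the coding region sit three stacked promoter systems. A CMV enhancer and promoter with a chimeric chicken β-actin/rabbit β-globin intron fragment serves mammalian expression. A T7 promoter with a lac operator allows IPTG-regulated expression in suitable E. coli hosts, and the baculovirus p10 promoter serves insect cells. A rabbit β-globin polyadenylation signal and a T7 terminator close the transcription unit. The whole cassette is flanked by the lef2/ORF603 and ORF1629 baculovirus recombination regions, which permit transfer into a baculovirus genome. A single loxP site lies just downstream.

The payload is mCherry fused to the N terminus of a synthetic LOV2 domain, a flavin-binding photosensor, carrying the C450A substitution. The annotation software labels this region as a flavin-dependent Arabidopsis-derived fluorescent protein, most likely a homology hit to the LOV fold rather than a separate reporter. The catalogue entry describes the C450A mutant as the dark state of LOV2, so the fusion is a red-fluorescent, dark-state version of the domain. HSV and 6xHis tag sequences from the backbone lie downstream of the insert, but the record does not say whether they are translated in frame. The stated purpose is mammalian expression of dark-state LOV2, in the context of the LOVTRAP optogenetic system for light-induced protein dissociation. The assembled sequence (6,142 nt) is slightly longer than the catalogue's nominal total size of 6,000 bp.
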