Features (pLannotate 1.2.2; 19 found; start..end, strand, type, name):
    110..937     +  misc_recomb    baculovirus recombination region (lef2/ORF603): contains ORF603 and part of lef2
    949..1308    +  enhancer       CMV enhancer (fragment): human cytomegalovirus immediate early enhancer
   1310..1509    +  promoter       CMV promoter: human cytomegalovirus (CMV) immediate early promoter
   1661..1791    +  intron         chimeric intron (fragment): chimera between introns from chicken β-actin and rabbit β-globin
   1860..1878    +  promoter       T7 promoter: promoter for bacteriophage T7 RNA polymerase
   1879..1903    +  protein_bind   lac operator: The lac repressor binds to the lac operator to inhibit transcription in E. coli. This inhibition can be relieved by adding lactose or isopropyl-β-D-thiogalactopyranoside (IPTG). lac repressor encoded by lacI
   1919..2028    +  promoter       p10 promoter: baculovirus promoter for expression in insect cells
   2043..2750    +  CDS            mCherry: mCherry is a basic (constitutively fluorescent) red fluorescent protein published in 2004, derived from Discosoma sp.. It is reported to be a very rapidly-maturing monomer with low acid sensitivity.
   2838..3167    +  CDS            SH3: SH3 is a basic (constitutively fluorescent) cyan fluorescent protein published in 2019, derived from Arabidopsis thaliana. It requires the cofactor flavin for fluorescence.
   3285..3317    +  CDS            HSV tag: HSV (herpes simplex virus) epitope tag
   3327..3344    +  CDS            6xHis: 6xHis affinity tag
   3359..3427    +  CDS            HBB (fragment): HBB_PONPY - Experimental evidence at transcript level: Swiss-Prot protein existence level 2. Involved in oxygen transport from the lung to the various peripheral tissues. From Pongo pygmaeus (Bornean orangutan).
   3502..3557    +  polyA_signal   β-globin poly(A) signal: rabbit β-globin polyadenylation signal (Gil and Proudfoot, 1987)
   3645..3692    +  terminator     T7 terminator: transcription terminator for bacteriophage T7 RNA polymerase
   3705..4410    +  misc_recomb    baculovirus recombination region (ORF1629): contains part of ORF1629
   4419..4452    +  protein_bind   loxP: Cre-mediated recombination occurs in the 8-bp core sequence (GCATACAT). Cre recombinase
   4620..5207    -  rep_origin     ori: high-copy-number ColE1/pMB1/pBR322/pUC origin of replication
   5220..6080    -  CDS            AmpR: β-lactamase; bla; confers resistance to ampicillin, carbenicillin, and related antibiotics
   6081..6132    -  promoter       AmpR promoter (fragment): bla
>Addgene plasmid #81031 | pTriEx-mCherry-LOV2 C450A | addgene full sequence | sequence record 157005 | Addgene assembled full plasmid sequence
AACTGTTACATTGCAAACGTGGTTTCGTGTGCCAAGTGTGAAAACCGATGTTTAATCAAGGCTCTGACGC
ATTTCTACAACCACGACTCCAAGTGTGTGGGTGAAGTCATGCATCTTTTAATCAAATCCCAAGATGTGTA
TAAACCACCAAACTGCCAAAAAATGAAAACTGTCGACAAGCTCTGTCCGTTTGCTGGCAACTGCAAGGGT
CTCAATCCTATTTGTAATTATTGAATAATAAAACAATTATAAATGTCAAATTTGTTTTTTATTAACGATA
CAAACCAAACGCAACAAGAACATTTGTAGTATTATCTATAATTGAAAACGCGTAGTTATAATCGCTGAGG
TAATATTTAAAATCATTTTCAAATGATTCACAGTTAATTTGCGACAATATAATTTTATTTTCACATAAAC
TAGACGCCTTGTCGTCTTCTTCTTCGTATTCCTTCTCTTTTTCATTTTTCTCTTCATAAAAATTAACATA
GTTATTATCGTATCCATATATGTATCTATCGTATAGAGTAAATTTTTTGTTGTCATAAATATATATGTCT
TTTTTAATGGGGTGTATAGTACCGCTGCGCATAGTTTTTCTGTAATTTACAACAGTGCTATTTTCTGGTA
GTTCTTCGGAGTGTGTTGCTTTAATTATTAAATTTATATAATCAATGAATTTGGGATCGTCGGTTTTGTA
CAATATGTTGCCGGCATAGTACGCAGCTTCTTCTAGTTCAATTACACCATTTTTTAGCAGCACCGGATTA
ACATAACTTTCCAAAATGTTGTACGAACCGTTAAACAAAAACAGTTCACCTCCCTTTTCTATACTATTGT
CTGCGAGCAGTTGTTTGTTGTTAAAAATAACAGCCATTGTAATGAGACGCACAAACTAATATCACAAACT
GGAAATGTCTATCAATATATAGTTGCTGATGGCCGGCCTATTAATAGTAATCAATTACGGGGTCATTAGT
TCATAGCCCATATATGGAGTTCCGCGTTACATAACTTACGGTAAATGGCCCGCCTGGCTGACCGCCCAAC
GACCCCCGCCCATTGACGTCAATAATGACGTATGTTCCCATAGTAACGCCAATAGGGACTTTCCATTGAC
GTCAATGGGTGGAGTATTTACGGTAAACTGCCCACTTGGCAGTACATCAAGTGTATCATATGCCAAGTCC
GCCCCCTATTGACGTCAATGACGGTAAATGGCCCGCCTGGCATTATGCCCAGTACATGACCTTACGGGAC
TTTCCTACTTGGCAGTACATCTACGTATTAGTCATCGCTATTACCATGCTGATGCGGTTTTGGCAGTACA
CCAATGGGCGTGGATAGCGGTTTGACTCACGGGGATTTCCAAGTCTCCACCCCATTGACGTCAATGGGAG
TTTGTTTTGGCACCAAAATCAACGGGACTTTCCAAAATGTCGTAATAACCCCGCCCCGTTGACGCAAATG
GGCGGTAGGCGTGTACGGTGGGAGGTCTATATAAGCAGACGTCGTTTAGTGAACCGTCAGATCACTAGAT
GCTTTATTGCGGTAGTTTATCACAGTTAAATTGCTAACGCCAGTCTCGAACTTAACGTGCAGAAGTTGGT
CGTGAGGCACTGGGCAGGTAAGTATCGGGCCCTTTGTGCGGGGGGAGCGGCTCGGGGCTGTCCGCGGGGG
GACGGCTGCCTTCGGGGGGGACGGGGCAGGGCGGGGTTCGGCTTCTGGCGTGTGACCGGCGGCTCTAGAG
CCTCTGCTAACCATGTTCATGCCTTCTTCTTTTTCCTACAGCTCCTGGGCAACGTGCTGGTTATTGTGCT
GTCTCATCATTTTGGCAAAGAATTGGATCGGACCGAAATTAATACGACTCACTATAGGGGAATTGTGAGC
GGATAACAATTCCCCGGAGTTAATCCGGGACCTTTAATTCAACCCAACACAATATATTATAGTTAAATAA
GAATTATTATCAAATCATTTGTATATTAATTAAAATACTATACTGTAAATTACATTTTATTTACAATCAA
AGGAGATATACCATGGTGAGCAAGGGCGAGGAGGATAACATGGCCATCATCAAGGAGTTCATGCGCTTCA
AGGTGCACATGGAGGGCTCCGTGAACGGCCACGAGTTCGAGATCGAGGGCGAGGGCGAGGGCCGCCCCTA
CGAGGGCACCCAGACCGCCAAGCTGAAGGTGACCAAGGGTGGCCCCCTGCCCTTCGCCTGGGACATCCTG
TCCCCTCAGTTCATGTACGGCTCCAAGGCCTACGTGAAGCACCCCGCCGACATCCCCGACTACTTGAAGC
TGTCCTTCCCCGAGGGCTTCAAGTGGGAGCGCGTGATGAACTTCGAGGACGGCGGCGTGGTGACCGTGAC
CCAGGACTCCTCCCTGCAGGACGGCGAGTTCATCTACAAGGTGAAGCTGCGCGGCACCAACTTCCCCTCC
GACGGCCCTGTAATGCAGAAGAAGACTATGGGCTGGGAGGCCTCCTCCGAGCGGATGTACCCCGAGGACG
GCGCCCTGAAGGGCGAGATCAAGCAGAGGCTGAAGCTGAAGGACGGCGGCCACTACGACGCTGAGGTCAA
GACCACCTACAAGGCCAAGAAGCCCGTGCAGCTGCCCGGCGCCTACAACGTCAACATCAAGTTGGACATC
ACCTCCCACAACGAGGACTACACCATCGTGGAACAGTACGAACGCGCCGAGGGCCGCCACTCCACCGGCG
GCATGGACGAGCTGTACAAGGGTTCTGGATCCGGTGGTTCTGGTGGTTCTGGTGGTTCTGGTGGTTCTGG
TGGTTCTGGTGGTACCTTGGCTACTACACTTGAACGTATTGAGAAGAACTTTGTCATTACTGACCCAAGA
TTGCCAGATAATCCCATTATATTCGCGTCCGATAGTTTCTTGCAGTTGACAGAATATAGCCGTGAAGAAA
TTTTGGGAAGAAACGCCAGGTTTCTACAAGGTCCTGAAACTGATCGCGCGACAGTGAGAAAAATTAGAGA
TGCCATAGATAACCAAACAGAGGTCACTGTTCAGCTGATTAATTATACAAAGAGTGGTAAAAAGTTCTGG
AACCTCTTTCACTTGCAGCCTATGCGAGATCAGAAGGGAGATGTCCAGTACTTTATTGGGGTTCAGTTGG
ATGGAACTGAGCATGTCCGAGATGCTGCCGAGAGAGAGGGAGTCATGCTGATTAAGAAAACTGCAGAAAA
TATTGATGAGGCGGCAAAAGAACTTTAAAAGCTTGCGGCCGCACAGCTGTATACACGTGCAAGCCAGCCA
GAACTCGCCCCGGAAGACCCCGAGGATCTCGAGCACCACCATCACCATCACCATCACTAAGTGATTAACC
TCAGGTGCAGGCTGCCTATCAGAAGGTGGTGGCTGGTGTGGCCAATGCCCTGGCTCACAAATACCACTGA
GATCGATCTTTTTCCCTCTGCCAAAAATTATGGGGACATCATGAAGCCCCTTGAGCATCTGACTTCTGGC
TAATAAAGGAAATTTATTTTCATTGCAATAGTGTGTTGGAATTTTTTGTGTCTCTCACTCGGAAGGACAT
ATGGGAGGGCAAATCATTTAAAACATCAGAATGAGTATTTGGTTTAGAGTTTGGCAACATATGCCCATAT
GTAACTAGCATAACCCCTTGGGGCCTCTAAACGGGTCTTGAGGGGTTTTTTGCTGAAAGCATGCGGAGGA
AATTCTCCTTGAAGTTTCCCTGGTGTTCAAAGTAAAGGAGTTTGCACCAGACGCACCTCTGTTCACTGGT
CCGGCGTATTAAAACACGATACATTGTTATTAGTACATTTATTAAGCGCTAGATTCTGTGCGTTGTTGAT
TTACAGACAATTGTTGTACGTATTTTAATAATTCATTAAATTTATAATCTTTAGGGTGGTATGTTAGAGC
GAAAATCAAATGATTTTCAGCGTCTTTATATCTGAATTTAAATATTAAATCCTCAATAGATTTGTAAAAT
AGGTTTCGATTAGTTTCAAACAAGGGTTGTTTTTCCGAACCGATGGCTGGACTATCTAATGGATTTTCGC
TCAACGCCACAAAACTTGCCAAATCTTGTAGCAGCAATCTAGCTTTGTCGATATTCGTTTGTGTTTTGTT
TTGTAATAAAGGTTCGACGTCGTTCAAAATATTATGCGCTTTTGTATTTCTTTCATCACTGTCGTTAGTG
TACAATTGACTCGACGTAAACACGTTAAATAGAGCTTGGACATATTTAACATCGGGCGTGTTAGCTTTAT
TAGGCCGATTATCGTCGTCGTCCCAACCCTCGTCGTTAGAAGTTGCTTCCGAAGACGATTTTGCCATAGC
CACACGACGCCTATTAATTGTGTCGGCTAACACGTCCGCGATCAAATTTGTAGTTGAGCTTTTTGGAATT
GCGATCGCATAACTTCGTATAGCATACATTATACGAAGTTATAAGCTCGGAACGCTGCGCTCGGTCGTTC
GGCTGCGGCGAGCGGTATCAGCTCACTCAAAGGCGGTAATACGGTTATCCACAGAATCAGGGGATAACGC
AGGAAAGAACATGTGAGCAAAAGGCCAGCAAAAGGCCAGGAACCGTAAAAAGGCCGCGTTGCTGGCGTTT
TTCCATAGGCTCCGCCCCCTGACGAGCATCACAAAAATCGACGCTCAAGTCAGAGGTGGCGAAACCCGAC
AGGACTATAAAGATACCAGGCGTTTCCCCCTGGAAGCTCCCTCGTGCGCTCTCCTGTTCCGACCCTGCCG
CTTACCGGATACCTGTCCGCCTTTCTCCCTTCGGGAAGCGTGGCGCTTTCTCAATGCTCACGCTGTAGGT
ATCTCAGTTCGGTGTAGGTCGTTCGCTCCAAGCTGGGCTGTGTGCACGAACCCCCCGTTCAGCCCGACCG
CTGCGCCTTATCCGGTAACTATCGTCTTGAGTCCAACCCGGTAAGACACGACTTATCGCCACTGGCAGCA
GCCACTGGTAACAGGATTAGCAGAGCGAGGTATGTAGGCGGTGCTACAGAGTTCTTGAAGTGGTGGCCTA
ACTACGGCTACACTAGAAGAACAGTATTTGGTATCTGCGCTCTGCTGAAGCCAGTTACCTTCGGAAAAAG
AGTTGGTAGCTCTTGATCCGGCAAACAAACCACCGCTGGTAGCGGTGGTTTTTTTGTTTGCAAGCAGCAG
ATTACGCGCAGAAAAAAAGGATCTCAAGAAGATCCTTTGTTACCAATGCTTAATCAGTGAGGCACCTATC
TCAGCGATCTGTCTATTTCGTTCATCCATAGTTGCCTGACTCCCCGTCGTGTAGATAACTACGATACGGG
AGGGCTTACCATCTGGCCCCAGTGCTGCAATGATACCGCGAGACCCACGCTCACCGGCTCCAGATTTATC
AGCAATAAACCAGCCAGCCGGAAGGGCCGAGCGCAGAAGTGGTCCTGCAACTTTATCCGCCTCCATCCAG
TCTATTAATTGTTGCCGGGAAGCTAGAGTAAGTAGTTCGCCAGTTAATAGTTTGCGCAACGTTGTTGCCA
TTGCTACAGGCATCGTGGTGTCACGCTCGTCGTTTGGTATGGCTTCATTCAGCTCCGGTTCCCAACGATC
AAGGCGAGTTACATGATCCCCCATGTTGTGCAAAAAAGCGGTTAGCTCCTTCGGTCCTCCGATCGTTGTC
AGAAGTAAGTTGGCCGCAGTGTTATCACTCATGGTTATGGCAGCACTGCATAATTCTCTTACTGTCATGC
CATCCGTAAGATGCTTTTCTGTGACTGGTGAGTACTCAACCAAGTCATTCTGAGAATAGTGTATGCGGCG
ACCGAGTTGCTCTTGCCCGGCGTCAATACGGGATAATACCGCGCCACATAGCAGAACTTTAAAAGTGCTC
ATCATTGGAAAACGTTCTTCGGGGCGAAAACTCTCAAGGATCTTACCGCTGTTGAGATCCAGTTCGATGT
AACCCACTCGTGCACCCAACTGATCTTCAGCATCTTTTACTTTCACCAGCGTTTCTGGGTGAGCAAAAAC
AGGAAGGCAAAATGCCGCAAAAAAGGGAATAAGGGCGACACGGAAATGTTGAATACTCATACTCTTCCTT
TTTCAATATTATTGAAGCATTTATCAGGGTTATTGTCTCATGTCCGCGCGTT
