>Addgene plasmid #81031 | pTriEx-mCherry-LOV2 C450A | depositor partial sequence | sequence record 153578 | LOV2
TTGGCTACTACACTTGAACGTATTGAGAAGAACTTTGTCATTACTGACCCAAGATTGCCAGATAATCCCA
TTATATTCGCGTCCGATAGTTTCTTGCAGTTGACAGAATATAGCCGTGAAGAAATTTTGGGAAGAAACGC
CAGGTTTCTACAAGGTCCTGAAACTGATCGCGCGACAGTGAGAAAAATTAGAGATGCCATAGATAACCAA
ACAGAGGTCACTGTTCAGCTGATTAATTATACAAAGAGTGGTAAAAAGTTCTGGAACCTCTTTCACTTGC
AGCCTATGCGAGATCAGAAGGGAGATGTCCAGTACTTTATTGGGGTTCAGTTGGATGGAACTGAGCATGT
CCGAGATGCTGCCGAGAGAGAGGGAGTCATGCTGATTAAGAAAACTGCAGAAAATATTGATGAGGCGGCA
AAAGAACTTTAA
