>Addgene plasmid #81031 | pTriEx-mCherry-LOV2 C450A | addgene partial sequence | sequence record 157004 | CMV-F 5'-CGCAAATGGGCGGTAGGCGTG-3'
CTATATAAGCAGACGTCGTTTAGTGAACCGTCAGATCACTAGATGCTTTATTGCGGTAGTTTATCACAGT
TAAATTGCTAACGCCAGTCTCGAACTTAACGTGCAGAAGTTGGTCGTGAGGCACTGGGCAGGTAAGTATC
GGGCCCTTTGTGCGGGGGGAGCGGCTCGGGGCTGTCCGCGGGGGGACGGCTGCCTTCGGGGGGGACGGGG
CAGGGCGGGGTTCGGCTTCTGGCGTGTGACCGGCGGCTCTAGAGCCTCTGCTAACCATGTTCATGCCTTC
TTCTTTTTCCTACAGCTCCTGGGCAACGTGCTGGTTATTGTGCTGTCTCATCATTTTGGCAAAGAATTGG
ATCGGACCGAAATTAATACGACTCACTATAGGGGAATTGTGAGCGGATAACAATTCCCCGGAGTTAATCC
GGGACCTTTAATTCAACCCAACACAATATATTATAGTTAAATAAGAATTATTATCAAATCATTTGTATAT
TAATTAAAATACTATACTGTAAATTACATTTTATTTACAATCAAAGGAGATATACCATGGTGAGCAAGGG
CGAGGAGGATAACATGGCCATCATCAAGGAGTTCATGCGCTTCAAGGTGCACATGGAGGGCTCCGTGAAC
GGCCACGAGTTCGAGATCGAGGGCGAGGGCGAGGGCCGCCCCTACGAGGGCACCCAGACCGCCAAGCTGA
AGGTGACCAAGGGTGGCCCCCTGCCCTTCGCCTGGGACATCCTGTCCCCTCAGTTCATGTACGGCTCCAA
GGCCTACGTGAAGCACCCCGCCGACATCCCCGACTACTTGAAGCTGTCCTTCCCCGAGGGCTTCAAGTGG
GAGCGCGTGATGAACTTCGAGGACGGCGGCGTGGTGACCGTGACCCAGGACTCCTCCCTGCAGGACGGCG
AGTTCATCTACAAGGTGAAGCTGCGCGGCACCAACTTCCCCTCCGACGGCCCTGTAATGCAGAAGAAGAC
TATGGGCTGGGAGGCCTCCTCCGAGCGGATGTACCCC
