>Addgene plasmid #81031 | pTriEx-mCherry-LOV2 C450A | addgene partial sequence | sequence record 157008 | rb_glob_PA_term-R 5'-CCCATATGTCCTTCCGAGTG-3'
AAAAATTCCAACACACTATTGCAATGAAAATAAATTTCCTTTATTAGCCAGAAGTCAGATGCTCAAGGGG
CTTCATGATGTCCCCATAATTTTTGGCAGAGGGAAAAAGATCGATCTCAGTGGTATTTGTGAGCCAGGGC
ATTGGCCACACCAGCCACCACCTTCTGATAGGCAGCCTGCACCTGAGGTTAATCACTTAGTGATGGTGAT
GGTGATGGTGGTGCTCGAGATCCTCGGGGTCTTCCGGGGCGAGTTCTGGCTGGCTTGCACGTGTATACAG
CTGTGCGGCCGCAAGCTTTTAAAGTTCTTTTGCCGCCTCATCAATATTTTCTGCAGTTTTCTTAATCAGC
ATGACTCCCTCTCTCTCGGCAGCATCTCGGACATGCTCAGTTCCATCCAACTGAACCCCAATAAAGTACT
GGACATCTCCCTTCTGATCTCGCATAGGCTGCAAGTGAAAGAGGTTCCAGAACTTTTTACCACTCTTTGT
ATAATTAATCAGCTGAACAGTGACCTCTGTTTGGTTATCTATGGCATCTCTAATTTTTCTCACTGTCGCG
CGATCAGTTTCAGGACCTTGTAGAAACCTGGCGTTTCTTCCCAAAATTTCTTCACGGCTATATTCTGTCA
ACTGCAAGAAACTATCGGACGCGAATATAATGGGATTATCTGGCAATCTTGGGTCAGTAATGACAAAGTT
CTTCTCAATACGTTCAAGTGTAGTAGCCAAGGTACCACCAGAACCACCAGAACCACCAGAACCACCAGAA
CCACCAGAACCACCGGATCCAGAACCCTTGTACAGCTCGTCCATGCCGCCGGTGGAGTGGCGGCCCTCGG
CGCGTTCGTACTGTTCCACGATGGTGTAGTCCTCGTTGTGGGAGGTGATGTCCAACTTGATGTTGACGTT
GTAGGCGCCGGGCAGCTGCACGGGCTTCTTGGCCTTGTAGGTGGTCTTGACCTCAGCGTCGTAGTGGCCG
CCGTCCTTCAGCTTCAGCCTCTGCTTGATCTCGCCCTTCAGGGCGCCGTCCTC
